>Addgene plasmid #53893 | COL6A1_pCSdest | addgene full sequence | sequence record 387108 | Addgene NGS Result
ATGCCAACTTTGTACAAAAAAGCAGGCTCCGCGGCCGCCCCCTTCACCATGAGGGCGGCCCGTGCTCTGC
TGCCCCTGCTGCTGCAGGCCTGCTGGACAGCCGCGCAGGATGAGCCGGAGACCCCGAGGGCCGTGGCCTT
CCAGGACTGCCCCGTGGACCTGTTCTTTGTGCTGGACACCTCTGAGAGCGTGGCCCTGAGGCTGAAGCCC
TACGGGGCCCTCGTGGACAAAGTCAAGTCCTTCACCAAGCGCTTCATCGACAACCTGAGGGACAGGTACT
ACCGCTGTGACCGAAACCTGGTGTGGAACGCAGGCGCGCTGCACTACAGTGACGAGGTGGAGATCATCCA
AGGCCTCACGCGCATGCCTGGCGGCCGCGACGCACTCAAAAGCAGCGTGGACGCGGTCAAGTACTTTGGG
AAGGGCACCTACACCGACTGCGCTATCAAGAAGGGGCTGGAGCAGCTCCTCGTGGGGGGCTCCCACCTGA
AGGAGAATAAGTACCTGATTGTGGTGACCGACGGGCACCCCCTGGAGGGCTACAAGGAACCCTGTGGGGG
GCTGGAGGATGCTGTGAACGAGGCCAAGCACCTGGGCGTCAAAGTCTTCTCGGTGGCCATCACACCCGAC
CACCTGGAGCCGCGTCTGAGCATCATCGCCACGGACCACACGTACCGGCGCAACTTCACGGCGGCTGACT
GGGGCCAGAGCCGCGACGCAGAGGAGGCCATCAGCCAGACCATCGACACCATCGTGGACATGATCAAAAA
TAACGTGGAGCAAGTGTGCTGCTCCTTCGAATGCCAGCCTGCAAGAGGACCTCCGGGGCTCCGGGGCGAC
CCCGGCTTTGAGGGAGAACGAGGCAAGCCGGGGCTCCCAGGAGAGAAGGGAGAAGCCGGAGATCCTGGAA
GACCCGGGGACCTCGGACCTGTTGGGTACCAGGGAATGAAGGGAGAAAAAGGGAGCCGTGGGGAGAAGGG
CTCCAGGGGACCCAAGGGCTACAAGGGAGAGAAGGGCAAGCGTGGCATCGACGGGGTGGACGGCGTGAAG
GGGGAGATGGGGTACCCAGGCCTGCCAGGCTGCAAGGGCTCGCCCGGGTTTGACGGCATTCAAGGACCCC
CTGGCCCCAAGGGAGACCCCGGCGCCTTTGGACTGAAAGGAGAAAAGGGCGAGCCTGGAGCTGACGGGGA
GGCGGGGAGACCAGGGAGCTCGGGACCATCTGGAGACGAGGGCCAGCCGGGAGAGCCTGGGCCCCCCGGA
GAGAAAGGAGAGGCGGGCGACGAGGGGAACCCAGGACCTGACGGTGCCCCCGGGGAGCGGGGTGGCCCTG
GAGAGAGAGGACCACGGGGGACCCCAGGCACACGGGGACCAAGAGGAGACCCTGGTGAAGCTGGCCCGCA
GGGTGATCAGGGAAGAGAAGGCCCCGTTGGTGTCCCTGGAGACCCGGGCGAGGCTGGCCCTATCGGACCT
AAAGGCTACCGAGGCGATGAGGGTCCCCCAGGGTCCGAGGGTGCCAGAGGAGCCCCAGGACCTGCCGGAC
CCCCTGGAGACCCGGGGCTGATGGGTGAAAGGGGAGAAGACGGCCCCGCTGGAAATGGCACCGAGGGCTT
CCCCGGCTTCCCCGGGTATCCGGGCAACAGGGGCGCTCCCGGGATAAACGGCACGAAGGGCTACCCCGGC
CTCAAGGGGGACGAGGGAGAAGCCGGGGACCCCGGAGACGATAACAACGACATTGCACCCCGAGGAGTCA
AAGGAGCAAAGGGGTACCGGGGTCCCGAGGGCCCCCAGGGACCCCCAGGACACCAAGGACCGCCTGGGCC
GGACGAATGCGAGATTTTGGACATCATCATGAAAATGTGCTCTTGCTGTGAATGCAAGTGCGGCCCCATC
GACCTCCTGTTCGTGCTGGACAGCTCAGAGAGCATTGGCCTGCAGAACTTCGAGATTGCCAAGGACTTCG
TCGTCAAGGTCATCGACCGGCTGAGCCGGGACGAGCTGGTCAAGTTCGAGCCAGGGCAGTCGTACGCGGG
TGTGGTGCAGTACAGCCACAGCCAGATGCAGGAGCACGTGAGCCTGCGCAGCCCCAGCATCCGGAACGTG
CAGGAGCTCAAGGAAGCCATCAAGAGCCTGCAGTGGATGGCGGGCGGCACCTTCACGGGGGAGGCCCTGC
AGTACACGCGGGACCAGCTGCTGCCGCCCAGCCCGAACAACCGCATCGCCCTGGTCATCACTGACGGGCG
CTCAGACACTCAGAGGGACACCACACCGCTCAACGTGCTCTGCAGCCCCGGCATCCAGGTGGTCTCCGTG
GGCATCAAAGACGTGTTTGACTTCATCCCAGGCTCAGACCAGCTCAATGTCATTTCTTGCCAAGGCCTGG
CACCATCCCAGGGCCGGCCCGGCCTCTCGCTGGTCAAGGAGAACTATGCAGAGCTGCTGGAGGATGCCTT
CCTGAAGAATGTCACCGCCCAGATCTGCATAGACAAGAAGTGTCCAGATTACACCTGCCCCATCACGTTC
TCCTCCCCGGCTGACATCACCATCCTGCTGGACGGCTCCGCCAGCGTGGGCAGCCACAACTTTGACACCA
CCAAGCGCTTCGCCAAGCGCCTGGCCGAGCGCTTCCTCACAGCGGGCAGGACGGACCCCGCCCACGACGT
GCGGGTGGCGGTGGTGCAGTACAGCGGCACGGGCCAGCAGCGCCCAGAGCGGGCGTCGCTGCAGTTCCTG
CAGAACTACACGGCCCTGGCCAGTGCCGTCGATGCCATGGACTTTATCAACGACGCCACCGACGTCAACG
ATGCCCTGGGCTATGTGACCCGCTTCTACCGCGAGGCCTCGTCCGGCGCTGCCAAGAAGAGGCTGCTGCT
CTTCTCAGATGGCAACTCGCAGGGCGCCACGCCCGCTGCCATCGAGAAGGCCGTGCAGGAAGCCCAGCGG
GCAGGCATCGAGATCTTCGTGGTGGTCGTGGGCCGCCAGGTGAATGAGCCCCACATCCGCGTCCTGGTCA
CCGGCAAGACGGCCGAGTACGACGTGGCCTACGGCGAGAGCCACCTGTTCCGTGTCCCCAGCTACCAGGC
CCTGCTCCGCGGTGTCTTCCACCAGACAGTCTCCAGGAAGGTGGCGCTGGGCTAGAAGGGTGGGCGCGCC
GACCCAGCTTTCTTGTACAAAGTGGGGATCCTCTCGAGCCTCTAGAACTATAGTGAGTCGTATTACGTAG
ATCCAGACATGATAAGATACATTGATGAGTTTGGACAAACCACAACTAGAATGCAGTGAAAAAAATGCTT
TATTTGTGAAATTTGTGATGCTATTGCTTTATTTGTAACCATTATAAGCTGCAATAAACAAGTTAACAAC
AACAATTGCATTCATTTTATGTTTCAGGTTCAGGGGGAGGTGTGGGAGGTTTTTTAATTCGCGGCCGCGG
CGCCAATGCATTGGGCCCGGTACCCAGCTTTTGTTCCCTTTAGTGAGGGTTAATTGCGCGCTTGGCGTAA
TCATGGTCATAGCTGTTTCCTGTGTGAAATTGTTATCCGCTCACAATTCCACACAACATACGAGCCGGGA
GCATAAAGTGTAAAGCCTGGGGTGCCTAATGAGTGAGCTAACTCAYATTAATTGCGTTGCGCTCACTGCC
CGCTTTCCAGTCGGGAAACCTGTCGTGCCAGCTGCATTAATGAATCGGCCAACGCGCGGGGAGAGGCGGT
TTGCGTATTGGGCGCTCTTCCGCTTCCTCGCTCACTGACTCGCTGCGCTCGGTCGTTCGGCTGCGGCGAG
CGGTATCAGCTCACTCAAAGGCGGTAATACGGTTATCCACAGAATCAGGGGATAACGCAGGAAAGAACAT
GTGAGCAAAAGGCCAGCAAAAGGCCAGGAACCGTAAAAAGGCCGCGTTGCTGGCGTTTTTCCATAGGCTC
CGCCCCCCTGACGAGCATCACAAAAATCGACGCTCAAGTCAGAGGTGGCGAAACCCGACAGGACTATAAA
GATACCAGGCGTTTCCCCCTGGAAGCTCCCTCGTGCGCTCTCCTGTTCCGACCCTGCCGCTTACCGGATA
CCTGTCCGCCTTTCTCCCTTCGGGAAGCGTGGCGCTTTCTCATAGCTCACGCTGTAGGTATCTCAGTTCG
GTGTAGGTCGTTCGCTCCAAGCTGGGCTGTGTGCACGAACCCCCCGTTCAGCCCGACCGCTGCGCCTTAT
CCGGTAACTATCGTCTTGAGTCCAACCCGGTAAGACACGACTTATCGCCACTGGCAGCAGCCACTGGTAA
CAGGATTAGCAGAGCGAGGTATGTAGGCGGTGCTACAGAGTTCTTGAAGTGGTGGCCTAACTACGGCTAC
ACTAGAAGAACAGTATTTGGTATCTGCGCTCTGCTGAAGCCAGTTACCTTCGGAAAAAGAGTTGGTAGCT
CTTGATCCGGCAAACAAACCACCGCTGGTAGCGGTGGTTTTTTTGTTTGCAAGCAGCAGATTACGCGCAG
AAAAAAAGGATCTCAAGAAGATCCTTTGATCTTTTCTACGGGGTCTGACGCTCAGTGGAACGACGCGTAA
CTCACGTTAAGGGATTTTGGTCATGAGCTTGCGCCGTCCCGTCAAGTCAGMGTTATGCTTAAATTAAAAA
TGAAGTTTTAAATCAATCTAAAGTATATATGAGTAAACTTGGTCTGACAGTTACCAATGCTTAATCAGTG
AGGCACCTATCTCAGCGATCTGTCTATTTCGTTCATCCATAGTTGCCTGACTCCCCGTCGTGTAGATAAC
TACGATACGGGAGGGCTTACCATCTGGCCCCAGTGCTGCAATGATACCGCGAGACCCACGCTCACCGGCT
CCAGATTTATCAGCAATAAACCAGCCAGCCGGAAGGGCCGAGCGCAGAAGTGGTCCTGCAACTTTATCCG
CCTCCATCCAGTCTATTAATTGTTGCCGGGAAGCTAGAGTAAGTAGTTCGCCAGTTAATAGTTTGCGCAA
CGTTGTTGCCATTGCTACAGGCATCGTGGTGTCACGCTCGTCGTTTGGTATGGCTTCATTCAGCTCCGGT
TCCCAACGATCAAGGCGAGTTACATGATCCCCCATGTTGTGCAAAAAAGCGGTTAGCTCCTTCGGTCCTC
CGATCGTTGTCAGAAGTAAGTTGGCCGCAGTGTTATCACTCATGGTTATGGCAGCACTGCATAATTCTCT
TACTGTCATGCCATCCGTAAGATGCTTTTCTGTGACTGGTGAGTACTCAACCAAGTCATTCTGAGAATAG
TGTATGCGGCGACCGAGTTGCTCTTGCCCGGCGTCAATACGGGATAATACCGCGCCACATAGCAGAACTT
TAAAAGTGCTCATCATTGGAAAACGTTCTTCGGGGCGAAAACTCTCAAGGATCTTACCGCTGTTGAGATC
CAGTTCGATGTAACCCACTCGTGCACCCAACTGATCTTCAGCATCTTTTACTTTCACCAGCGTTTCTGGG
TGAGCAAAAACAGGAAGGCAAAATGCCGCAAAAAAGGGAATAAGGGCGACACGGAAATGTTGAATACTCA
TACTCTTCCTTTTTCAATATTATTGAAGCATTTATCAGGGTTATTGTCTCATGAGCGGATACATATTTGA
ATGTATTTAGAAAAATAAACAAATAGGGGTTCCGCGCACATTTCCCCGAAAAGTGCCACCTAAATTGTAA
GCGTTAATATTTTGTTAAAATTCGCGTTAAATTTTTGTTAAATCAGCTCATTTTTTAACCAATAGGCCGA
AATCGGCAAAATCCCTTATAAATCAAAAGAATAGACCGAGATAGGGT
[37 nt withheld, positions 5788-5824]
AAAGAACGTGGACTCCAACGTCAAAGG
[49 nt withheld, positions 5852-5900]
T
[91 nt withheld, positions 5902-5992]
G
[124 nt withheld, positions 5994-6117]
CCCATTCGCCATTCAGGCTGCGCAACTGTTGGGAAGGGCGATCGGTGCGGGCCTCTTCGCTATTACGCCA
GTCGACCGCCAATTCAATATGGCGTATATGGACTCATGCCAATTCAATATGGTGGATCTGGACCTGTGCC
AATTCAATATGGCGTATATGGACTCGTGCCAATTCAATATGGTGGATCTGGACCCCAGCCAATTCAATAT
GGCGGACTTGGCACCATGCCAATTCAATATGGCGGACCTGGCACTGTGCCAACTGGGGAGGGGTCTACTT
GGCACGGTGCCAAGTTTGAGGAGGGGTCTTGGCCCTGTGCCAAGTCCGCCATATTGAATTGGCATGGTGC
CAATAATGGCGGCCATATTGGCTATATGCCAGGATCAATATATAGGCAATATCCAATATGGCCCTATGCC
AATATGGCTATTGGCCAGGTTCAATACTATGTATTGGCCCTATGCCATATAGTATTCCATATATGGGTTT
TCCTATTGACGTAGATAGCCCCTCCCAATGGGCGGTCCCATATACCATATATGGGGCTTCCTAATACCGC
CCATAGCCACTCCCCCATTGACGTCAATGGTCTCTATATATGGTCTTTCCTATTGACGTCATATGGGCGG
TCCTATTGACGTATATGGCGCCTCCCCCATTGACGTCAATTACGGTAAATGGCCCGCCTGGCTCAATGCC
CATTGACGTCAATAGGACCACCCACCATTGACGTCAATGGGATGGCTCATTGCCCATTCATATCCGTTCT
CACGCCCCCTATTGACGTCAATGACGGTAAATGGCCCACTTGGCAGTACATCAATATCTATTAATAGTAA
CTTGGCAAGTACATTACTATTGGAAGTACGCCAGGGTACATTGGCAGTACTCCCATTGACGTCAATGGCG
GTAAATGGCCCGCGATGGCTGCCAAGTACATCCCCATTGACGTCAATGGGGAGGGGCAATGACGCAAATG
GGCGTTCCATTGACGTAAATGGGCGGTAGGCGTGCCTAATGGGAGGTCTATATAAGCAATGCTCGTTTAG
GGAACCGCCATTCTGCCTGGGGACGTCGGAGCAAGCTTGATTTAGGTGACACTATAGAATACAAGCTACT
TGTTCTTTTTGCAGGATCCCATAGTGACCTGTTCGTTGCAACAAATTGATGAGCAATGCTTTTTTATA
Features (pLannotate 1.2.2; 17 found; start..end, strand, type, name):
     49..3132    +  CDS            COL6A1: CO6A1_HUMAN - Experimental evidence at protein level: Swiss-Prot protein existence level 1. Collagen VI acts as a cell-binding protein. From Homo sapiens (Human).
   3155..3175    -  protein_bind   attB2: mutant version of attB; core recombination site for the Gateway® BP reaction BP Clonase™
   3198..3215    -  promoter       T7 promoter (fragment): promoter for bacteriophage T7 RNA polymerase
   3220..3354    -  polyA_signal   SV40 poly(A) signal: SV40 polyadenylation signal
   3467..3485    -  promoter       T3 promoter: promoter for bacteriophage T3 RNA polymerase
   3530..3546    -  protein_bind   lac operator: The lac repressor binds to the lac operator to inhibit transcription in E. coli. This inhibition can be relieved by adding lactose or isopropyl-β-D-thiogalactopyranoside (IPTG). lac repressor encoded by lacI
   3554..3584    -  promoter       lac promoter: promoter for the E. coli lac operon
   3599..3620    -  protein_bind   CAP binding site: CAP binding activates transcription in the presence of cAMP. E. coli catabolite activator protein
   3633..3725    -  CDS            lacI (fragment): lac repressor; lacI; The lac repressor binds to the lac operator to inhibit transcription in E. coli. This inhibition can be relieved by adding lactose or isopropyl-β-D-thiogalactopyranoside (IPTG).
   3908..4496    -  rep_origin     ori: high-copy-number ColE1/pMB1/pBR322/pUC origin of replication
   4671..5531    -  CDS            AmpR: β-lactamase; bla; confers resistance to ampicillin, carbenicillin, and related antibiotics
   5532..5636    -  promoter       AmpR promoter: bla
   5689..6117    -  rep_origin     f1 ori (sequence partly withheld): f1 bacteriophage origin of replication; arrow indicates direction of (+) strand synthesis
   6122..6188    -  CDS            lacZα (fragment): LacZα fragment of β-galactosidase; lacZ fragment
   6195..7172    +  promoter       CMV IE94 promoter: enhancer/promoter region of simian cytomegalovirus major immediate early transcription unit IE94
   7207..7225    +  promoter       SP6 promoter: promoter for bacteriophage SP6 RNA polymerase
   7258..28      +  protein_bind   attL1 (fragment) (across the origin): mutant version of attL; recombination site for the Gateway® LR reaction LR Clonase™
