[The description below was written by a language model from this plasmid's Addgene catalogue record and pLannotate feature annotations shown in this document.]
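Description:
COL6A1_pCSdest is a Gateway-derived expression clone carrying the human COL6A1 open reading frame, which encodes the alpha-1 chain of collagen VI, in the pCSDest backbone, a destination version of the pCS2-type vector. It is catalogued as a mammalian expression plasmid. The sequenced record is about 7.3 kb, consistent with a roughly 3.3 kb insert in a roughly 4.1 kb backbone. Propagation in E. coli relies on a high-copy ColE1/pUC-type origin, with selection through the β-lactamase (AmpR) gene and its own promoter. An f1 origin is also present, along with residual lac promoter/operator, lacI and lacZα fragments inherited from the parental cloning vector.

The COL6A1 coding sequence lies between Gateway recombination scars left by the LR reaction that introduced it: an attB2 site downstream, and an upstream site that the annotation scores as an attL1 fragment. Two promoters sit in tandem upstream. The simian CMV IE94 enhancer/promoter drives transcription by RNA polymerase II in vertebrate cells, and an SP6 phage promoter just downstream of it allows in vitro synthesis of sense mRNA from the same template. An SV40 polyadenylation signal follows the insert and supplies 3′ end processing, while T7 (partial) and T3 promoters are annotated on the opposite strand beyond the insert. No epitope tag or reporter is annotated, so the protein appears to be expressed unfused.

The associated publication surveyed the effects of expressing human chromosome 21 genes on early zebrafish development, and this clone appears to belong to that collection. The dual CMV/SP6 design would suit either direct expression from the plasmid or synthesis of mRNA for embryo injection, although the record does not specify which was used.
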