Addgene plasmid #53893: COL6A1_pCSdest
Depositing lab: Roger Reeves. Depositing organization: Johns Hopkins University and School of Medicine. Publication: Survey of Human Chromosome 21 Gene Expression Effects on Early Development in Danio rerio. Edie S, Zaghloul NA, Leitch CC, Klinedinst DK, Lebron J, Thole JF, McCallion AS, Katsanis N, Reeves RH. G3 (Bethesda). 2018 Jul 2;8(7):2215-2223. doi: 10.1534/g3.118.200144. PubMed 29760202.
Backbone
  Vector backbone: pCSDest
  Backbone manufacturer: Lawson Lab (Addgene Plasmid 22423)
  Backbone size w/o insert (bp): 4095
  Vector type: Mammalian Expression
Growth in bacteria
  Bacterial resistance: Ampicillin, 100 μg/mL
  Growth temperature: 37°C
  Growth strain: DH10B
  Copy number: High Copy
Gene/Insert
  Gene/Insert name: COL6A1
  Species: H. sapiens (human)
  Insert size (bp): 3331
  Entrez Gene: COL6A1 (a.k.a. BTHLM1, OPLL, UCHMD1)
  Promoter: SP6 and CMV
  Cloning method: Gateway Cloning
  Sequencing primers: 5′ CMV-F; 3′ EBV-Rev
Terms and licenses: Academic/Nonprofit Terms; Industry Terms
Depositor comments: BC052575
How to cite: COL6A1_pCSdest was a gift from Roger Reeves (Addgene plasmid # 53893)
