>Addgene plasmid #53893 | COL6A1_pCSdest | addgene partial sequence | sequence record 166658 | EBV-rev 5'-GTGGTTTGTCCAAACTCATC-3'
TAATACGACTCACTATAGTTCTAGAGGCTCGAGAGGATCACCACTTTGTACAAGAAAGCTGGGTCGGCGC
GCCCACCCTTCTAGCCCAGCGCCACCTTCCTGGAGACTGTCTGGTGGAAGACACCGCGGAGCAGGGCCTG
GTAGCTGGGGACACGGAACAGGTGGCTCTCGCCGTAGGCCACGTCGTACTCGGCCGTCTTGCCGGTGACC
AGGACGCGGATGTGGGGCTCATTCACCTGGCGGCCCACGACCACCACGAAGATCTCGATGCCTGCCCGCT
GGGCTTCCTGCACGGCCTTCTCGATGGCAGCGGGCGTGGCGCCCTGCGAGTTGCCATCTGAGAAGAGCAG
CAGCCTCTTCTTGGCAGCGCCGGACGAGGCCTCGCGGTAGAAGCGGGTCACATAGCCCAGGGCATCGTTG
ACGTCGGTGGCGTCGTTGATAAAGTCCATGGCATCGACGGCACTGGCCAGGGCCGTGTAGTTCTGCAGGA
ACTGCAGCGACGCCCGCTCTGGGCGCTGCTGGCCCGTGCCGCTGTACTGCACCACCGCCACCCGCACGTC
GTGGGCGGGGTCCGTCCTGCCCGCTGTGAGGAAGCGCTCGGCCAGGCGCTTGGCGAAGCGCTTGGTGGTG
TCAAAGTTGTGGCTGCCCACGCTGGCGGAGCCGTCCAGCAGGATGGTGATGTCAGCCGGGGAGGAGAACG
TGATGGGGCAGGTGTAATCTGGACACTTCTTGTCTATGCAGATCTGGGCGGTGACATTCTTCAGGAAGGC
ATCCTCCAGCAGCTCTGCATAGTTCTCCTTGACCAGCGAGAGGCCGGGCCGGCC
