>Addgene plasmid #53893 | COL6A1_pCSdest | addgene partial sequence | sequence record 166659 | SP6 5'-ATTTAGGTGACACTATAG-3'
GCTCCGCGGCCGCCCCCTTCACCATGAGGGCGGCCCGTGCTCTGCTGCCCCTGCTGCTGCAGGCCTGCTG
GACAGCCGCGCAGGATGAGCCGGAGACCCCGAGGGCCGTGGCCTTCCAGGACTGCCCCGTGGACCTGTTC
TTTGTGCTGGACACCTCTGAGAGCGTGGCCCTGAGGCTGAAGCCCTACGGGGCCCTCGTGGACAAAGTCA
AGTCCTTCACCAAGCGCTTCATCGACAACCTGAGGGACAGGTACTACCGCTGTGACCGAAACCTGGTGTG
GAACGCAGGCGCGCTGCACTACAGTGACGAGGTGGAGATCATCCAAGGCCTCACGCGCATGCCTGGCGGC
CGCGACGCACTCAAAAGCAGCGTGGACGCGGTCAAGTACTTTGGGAAGGGCACCTACACCGACTGCGCTA
TCAAGAAGGGGCTGGAGCAGCTCCTCGTGGGGGGCTCCCACCTGAAGGAGAATAAGTACCTGATTGTGGT
GACCGACGGGCACCCCCTGGAGGGCTACAAGGAACCCTGTGGGGGGCTGGAGGATGCTGTGAACGAGGCC
AAGCACCTGGGCGTCAAAGTCTTCTCGGTGGCCATCACACCCGACCACCTGGAGCCGCGTCTGAGCATCA
TCGCCACGGACCACACGTACCGGCGCAACTTCACGGCGGCTGACTGGGGCCAGAGCCGC
